>Addgene plasmid #199259 | AV15_pCAG.Cas9.gRNA.S1 | addgene full sequence | sequence record 391662 | Addgene NGS Result
ATGTTATTCCTCCTTATTTAAAAGCTTAAGGTGCACGGCCCACGTGGCCACTAGTACTTCTCGAGCTCTG
TACATGTCCGCGGTCGCGACGTACGCGTATCGATGGCGCCAGCTGCAGGCGGCCGCCATATGCATCCTAG
GCCTATTAATATTCCGGAGTATACGTAGCCGGCTAACGTTGACTGGATCCGGTACCAAGGTCGGGCAGGA
AGAGGGCCTATTTCCCATGATTCCTTCATATTTGCATATACGATACAAGGCTGTTAGAGAGATAATTAGA
ATTAATTTGACTGTAAACACAAAGATATTAGTACAAAATACGTGACGTAGAAAGTAATAATTTCTTGGGT
AGTTTGCAGTTTTAAAATTATGTTTTAAAATGGACTATCATATGCTTACCGTAACTTGAAAGTATTTCGA
TTTCTTGGCTTTATATATCTTGTGGAAAGGACGAAACACCGGGGCCACTAGGGACAGGATGTTTTAGAGC
TAGAAATAGCAAGTTAAAATAAGGCTAGTCCGTTATCAACTTGAAAAAGTGGCACCGAGTCGGTGCTTTT
TTTCTAGACCCAGCTTTCTTGTACAACAACCGGTACCTCTAGAACTATAGCTAGCATGCGCAAATTTAAA
GCGCTGATATCGATCGCGCGCAGATCTGTCATGATGATCATTGCAATTGCATGAAGAATCTGCTTAGGGT
TAGGCGTTTTGCGCTGCTTCGCGATGTACGGGCCAGATATACTCGAGCCATGGATTCGACATTGATTATT
GACTAGTTATTAATAGTAATCAATTACGGGGTCATTAGTTCATAGCCCATATATGGAGTTCCGCGTTACA
TAACTTACGGTAAATGGCCCGCCTGGCTGACCGCCCAACGACCCCCGCCCATTGACGTCAATAATGACGT
ATGTTCCCATAGTAACGCCAATAGGGACTTTCCATTGACGTCAATGGGTGGAGTATTTACGGTAAACTGC
CCACTTGGCAGTACATCAAGTGTATCATATGCCAAGTACGCCCCCTATTGACGTCAATGACGGTAAATGG
CCCGCCTGGCATTATGCCCAGTACATGACCTTATGGGACTTTCCTACTTGGCAGTACATCTACGTATTAG
TCATCGCTATTACCATGGTCGAGGTGAGCCCCACGTTCTGCTTCACTCTCCCCATCTCCCCCCCCTCCCC
ACCCCCAATTTTGTATTTATTTATTTTTTAATTATTTTGTGCAGCGATGGGGGCGGGGGGGGGGGGGGSG
CGCGCCAGGCGGGGCGGGGCGGGGCGAGGGGCGGGGCGGGGCGAGGCGGAGAGGTGCGGCGGCAGCCAAT
CAGAGCGGCGCGCTCCGAAAGTTTCCTTTTATGGCGAGGCGGCGGCGGCGGCGGCCCTATAAAAAGCGAA
GCGCGCGGCGGGCGGGAGTCGCTGCGCGCTGCCTTCGCCCCGTGCCCCGCTCCGCCGCCGCCTCGCGCCG
CCCGCCCCGGCTCTGACTGACCGCGTTACTCCCACAGGTGAGCGGGCGGGACGGCCCTTCTCCTCCGGGC
TGTAATTAGCGCTTGGTTTAATGACGGCTTGTTTCTTTTCTGTGGCTGCGTGAAAGCCTTGAGGGGCTCC
GGGAGGGCCCTTTGTGCGGGGGGAGCGGCTCGGGGGGTGCGTGCGTGTGTGTGTGCGTGGGGAGCGCCGC
GTGCGGCTCCGCGCTGCCCGGCGGCTGTGAGCGCTGCGGGCGCGGCGCGGGGCTTTGTGCGCTCCGCAGT
GTGCGCGAGGGGAGCGCGGCCGGGGGCGGTGCCCCGCGGTGCGGGGGGGGCTGCGAGGGGAACAAAGGCT
GCGTGCGGGGTGTGTGCGTGGGGGGGTGAGCAGGGGGTGTGGGCGCGTCGGTCGGGCTGCAACCCCCCCT
GCACCCCCCTCCCCGAGTTGCTGAGCACGGCCCGGCTTCGGGTGCGGGGCTCCGTACGGGGCGTGGCGCG
GGGCTCGCCGTGGTGGCGGCAGGTGGGGGTGCCGGGCGGGGCGGGGCCGCCTCGGGCCGGGGAGGGCTCG
GGGGAGGGGCGCGGCGGCCCCCGGAGCGCCGGCGGCTGTCGAGGCGCGGCGAGCCGCAGCCATTGCCTTT
TATGGTAATCGTGCGAGAGGGCGCAGGGACTTCCTTTGTCCCAAATCTGTGCGGAGCCGAAATCTGGGAG
GCGCCGCCGCACCCCCTCTAGCGGGCGCGGGGCGAAGCGGTGCGGCGCCGGCAGGAAGGAAATGGGCGGG
GAGGGCCTTCGTGCGTCGCCGCGCCGCCGTCCCCTTCTCCCTCTCCAGCCTCGGGGCTGTCCGCGGGGGG
ACGGCTGCCTTCGGGGGGGACGGGGCAGGGCGGGGTTCGGCTTCTGGCGTGTGACCGGCGGCTCTAGAGC
CTCTGCTAACCATGTTCATGCCTTCTTCTTTTTCCTACAGCTCCTGGGCAACGTGCTGGTTATTGTGCTG
TCTCATCATTTTGGCAAAGAATTATCGCATGCCTGCAGAGCTCTAGAGTCTAGAGGATCGAACCCTTGCC
ACCATGGACAAGAAGTACTCCATTGGGCTCGATATCGGCACAAACAGCGTCGGCTGGGCCGTCATTACGG
ACGAGTACAAGGTGCCGAGCAAAAAATTCAAAGTTCTGGGCAATACCGATCGCCACAGCATAAAGAAGAA
CCTCATTGGCGCCCTCCTGTTCGACTCCGGGGAGACGGCCGAAGCCACGCGGCTCAAAAGAACAGCACGG
CGCAGATATACCCGCAGAAAGAATCGGATCTGCTACCTGCAGGAGATCTTTAGTAATGAGATGGCTAAGG
TGGATGACTCTTTCTTCCATAGGCTGGAGGAGTCCTTTTTGGTGGAGGAGGATAAAAAGCACGAGCGCCA
CCCAATCTTTGGCAATATCGTGGACGAGGTGGCGTACCATGAAAAGTACCCAACCATATATCATCTGAGG
AAGAAGCTTGTAGACAGTACTGATAAGGCTGACTTGCGGTTGATCTATCTCGCGCTGGCGCATATGATCA
AATTTCGGGGACACTTCCTCATCGAGGGGGACCTGAACCCAGACAACAGCGATGTCGACAAACTCTTTAT
CCAACTGGTTCAGACTTACAATCAGCTTTTCGAAGAGAACCCGATCAACGCATCCGGAGTTGACGCCAAA
GCAATCCTGAGCGCTAGGCTGTCCAAATCCCGGCGGCTCGAAAACCTCATCGCACAGCTCCCTGGGGAGA
AGAAGAACGGCCTGTTTGGTAATCTTATCGCCCTGTCACTCGGGCTGACCCCCAACTTTAAATCTAACTT
CGACCTGGCCGAAGATGCCAAGCTTCAACTGAGCAAAGACACCTACGATGATGATCTCGACAATCTGCTG
GCCCAGATCGGCGACCAGTACGCAGACCTTTTTTTGGCGGCAAAGAACCTGTCAGACGCCATTCTGCTGA
GTGATATTCTGCGAGTGAACACGGAGATCACCAAAGCTCCGCTGAGCGCTAGTATGATCAAGCGCTATGA
TGAGCACCACCAAGACTTGACTTTGCTGAAGGCCCTTGTCAGACAGCAACTGCCTGAGAAGTACAAGGAA
ATTTTCTTCGATCAGTCTAAAAATGGCTACGCCGGATACATTGACGGCGGAGCAAGCCAGGAGGAATTTT
ACAAATTTATTAAGCCCATCTTGGAAAAAATGGACGGCACCGAGGAGCTGCTGGTAAAGCTTAACAGAGA
AGATCTGTTGCGCAAACAGCGCACTTTCGACAATGGAAGCATCCCCCACCAGATTCACCTGGGCGAACTG
CACGCTATCCTCAGGCGGCAAGAGGATTTCTACCCCTTTTTGAAAGATAACAGGGAAAAGATTGAGAAAA
TCCTCACATTTCGGATACCCTACTATGTAGGCCCCCTCGCCCGGGGAAATTCCAGATTCGCGTGGATGAC
TCGCAAATCAGAAGAGACCATCACTCCCTGGAACTTCGAGGAAGTCGTGGATAAGGGGGCCTCTGCCCAG
TCCTTCATCGAAAGGATGACTAACTTTGATAAAAATCTGCCTAACGAAAAGGTGCTTCCTAAACACTCTC
TGCTGTACGAGTACTTCACAGTTTATAACGAGCTCACCAAGGTCAAATACGTCACAGAAGGGATGAGAAA
GCCAGCATTCCTGTCTGGAGAGCAGAAGAAAGCTATCGTGGACCTCCTCTTCAAGACGAACCGGAAAGTT
ACCGTGAAACAGCTCAAAGAAGACTATTTCAAAAAGATTGAATGTTTCGACTCTGTTGAAATCAGCGGAG
TGGAGGATCGCTTCAACGCATCCCTGGGAACGTATCACGATCTCCTGAAAATCATTAAAGACAAGGACTT
CCTGGACAATGAGGAGAACGAGGACATTCTTGAGGACATTGTCCTCACCCTTACGTTGTTTGAAGATAGG
GAGATGATTGAAGAACGCTTGAAAACTTACGCTCATCTCTTCGACGACAAAGTCATGAAACAGCTCAAGA
GGCGCCGATATACAGGATGGGGGCGGCTGTCAAGAAAACTGATCAATGGGATCCGAGACAAGCAGAGTGG
AAAGACAATCCTGGATTTTCTTAAGTCCGATGGATTTGCCAACCGGAACTTCATGCAGTTGATCCATGAT
GACTCTCTCACCTTTAAGGAGGACATCCAGAAAGCACAAGTTTCTGGCCAGGGGGACAGTCTTCACGAGC
ACATCGCTAATCTTGCAGGTAGCCCAGCTATCAAAAAGGGAATACTGCAGACCGTTAAGGTCGTGGATGA
ACTCGTCAAAGTAATGGGAAGGCATAAGCCCGAGAATATCGTTATCGAGATGGCCCGAGAGAACCAAACT
ACCCAGAAGGGACAGAAGAACAGTAGGGAAAGGATGAAGAGGATTGAAGAGGGTATAAAAGAACTGGGGT
CCCAAATCCTTAAGGAACACCCAGTTGAAAACACCCAGCTTCAGAATGAGAAGCTCTACCTGTACTACCT
GCAGAACGGCAGGGACATGTACGTGGATCAGGAACTGGACATCAATCGGCTCTCCGACTACGACGTGGAT
CATATCGTGCCCCAGTCTTTTCTCAAAGATGATTCTATTGATAATAAAGTGTTGACAAGATCCGATAAAA
ATAGAGGGAAGAGTGATAACGTCCCCTCAGAAGAAGTTGTCAAGAAAATGAAAAATTATTGGCGGCAGCT
GCTGAACGCCAAACTGATCACACAACGGAAGTTCGATAATCTGACTAAGGCTGAACGAGGTGGCCTGTCT
GAGTTGGATAAAGCCGGCTTCATCAAAAGGCAGCTTGTTGAGACACGCCAGATCACCAAGCACGTGGCCC
AAATTCTCGATTCACGCATGAACACCAAGTACGATGAAAATGACAAACTGATTCGAGAGGTGAAAGTTAT
TACTCTGAAGTCTAAGCTGGTCTCAGATTTCAGAAAGGACTTTCAGTTTTATAAGGTGAGAGAGATCAAC
AATTACCACCATGCGCATGATGCCTACCTGAATGCAGTGGTAGGCACTGCACTTATCAAAAAATATCCCA
AGCTTGAATCTGAATTTGTTTACGGAGACTATAAAGTGTACGATGTTAGGAAAATGATCGCAAAGTCTGA
GCAGGAAATAGGCAAGGCCACCGCTAAGTACTTCTTTTACAGCAATATTATGAATTTTTTCAAGACCGAG
ATTACACTGGCCAATGGAGAGATTCGGAAGCGACCACTTATCGAAACAAACGGAGAAACAGGAGAAATCG
TGTGGGACAAGGGTAGGGATTTCGCGACAGTCCGGAAGGTCCTGTCCATGCCGCAGGTGAACATCGTTAA
AAAGACCGAAGTACAGACCGGAGGCTTCTCCAAGGAAAGTATCCTCCCGAAAAGGAACAGCGACAAGCTG
ATCGCACGCAAAAAAGATTGGGACCCCAAGAAATACGGCGGATTCGATTCTCCTACAGTCGCTTACAGTG
TACTGGTTGTGGCCAAAGTGGAGAAAGGGAAGTCTAAAAAACTCAAAAGCGTCAAGGAACTGCTGGGCAT
CACAATCATGGAGCGATCAAGCTTCGAAAAAAACCCCATCGACTTTCTCGAGGCGAAAGGATATAAAGAG
GTCAAAAAAGACCTCATCATTAAGCTTCCCAAGTACTCTCTCTTTGAGCTTGAAAACGGCCGGAAACGAA
TGCTCGCTAGTGCGGGCGAGCTGCAGAAAGGTAACGAGCTGGCACTGCCCTCTAAATACGTTAATTTCTT
GTATCTGGCCAGCCACTATGAAAAGCTCAAAGGGTCTCCCGAAGATAATGAGCAGAAGCAGCTGTTCGTG
GAACAACACAAACACTACCTTGATGAGATCATCGAGCAAATAAGCGAATTCTCCAAAAGAGTGATCCTCG
CCGACGCTAACCTCGATAAGGTGCTTTCTGCTTACAATAAGCACAGGGATAAGCCCATCAGGGAGCAGGC
AGAAAACATTATCCACTTGTTTACTCTGACCAACTTGGGCGCGCCTGCAGCCTTCAAGTACTTCGACACC
ACCATAGACAGAAAGCGGTACACCTCTACAAAGGAGGTCCTGGACGCCACACTGATTCATCAGTCAATTA
CGGGGCTCTATGAAACAAGAATCGACCTCTCTCAGCTCGGTGGAGACAGCAGGGCTGACCCCAAGAAGAA
GAGGAAGGTGTGAAAGGGTTCGATCCCTACCGGTTAGTAATGAGTTTAAACGGGGGAGGCTAACTGAAAC
ACGGAAGGAGACAATACCGGAAGGAACCCGCGCTATGACGGCAATAAAAAGACAGAATAAAACGCACGGG
TGTTGGGTCGTTTGTTCATAAACGCGGGGTTCGGTCCCAGGGCTGGCACTCTGTCGATACCCCACCGAGA
CCCCATTGGGGCCAATACGCCCGCGTTTCTTCCTTTTCCCCACCCCACCCCCCAAGTTCGGGTGAAGGCC
CAGGGCTCGCAGCCAACGTCGGGGCGGCAGGCCCTGCCATAGCAGATCTGCGCAGCTGGGGCTCTAGGGG
GTATCCCC
[87 nt withheld, positions 7009-7095]
GGGTTATAATTACCTCAGGTCGACGTCCCATGTGCAGGTGCTGAATTCGAAGGCATTCCACGACGTGGTC
ACCAGCCATGGCCATGTCCAACTCCATCAAATCAGCTTGAGTAGCCATGCCCATGGCTCCAGCCTGTCCT
CGTACCAGCTTTTGTTCCCTTTAGTGAGGGTTAATTTCGAGCTTGGCGTAATCATGGTCATAGCTGTTTC
CAATTCTTGAAGACGAAAGGGCCTCGTGATACGCCTATTTTTATAGGTTAATGTCATGATAATAATGGTT
TCTTAGACGTCAGGTGGCACTTTTCGGGGAAATGTGCGCGGAACCCCTATTTGTTTATTTTTCTAAATAC
ATTCAAATATGTATCCGCTCATGAGACAATAACCCTGATAAATGCTTCAATAATATTGAAAAAGGAAGAG
TATGAGTATTCAACATTTCCGTGTCGCCCTTATTCCCTTTTTTGCGGCATTTTGCCTTCCTGTTTTTGCT
CACCCAGAAACGCTGGTGAAAGTAAAAGATGCTGAAGATCAGTTGGGTGCACGAGTGGGTTACATCGAAC
TGGATCTCAACAGCGGTAAGATCCTTGAGAGTTTTCGCCCCGAAGAACGTTTTCCAATGATGAGCACTTT
TAAAGTTCTGCTATGTGGCGCGGTATTATCCCGTGTTGACGCCGGGCAAGAGCAACTCGGTCGCCGCATA
CACTATTCTCAGAATGACTTGGTTGAGTACTCACCAGTCACAGAAAAGCATCTTACGGATGGCATGACAG
TAAGAGAATTATGCAGTGCTGCCATAACCATGAGTGATAACACTGCGGCCAACTTACTTCTGACAACGAT
CGGAGGACCGAAGGAGCTAACCGCTTTTTTGCACAACATGGGGGATCATGTAACTCGCCTTGATCGTTGG
GAACCGGAGCTGAATGAAGCCATACCAAACGACGAGCGTGACACCACGATGCCTGCAGCAATGGCAACAA
CGTTGCGCAAACTATTAACTGGCGAACTACTTACTCTAGCTTCCCGGCAACAATTAATAGACTGGATGGA
GGCGGATAAAGTTGCAGGACCACTTCTGCGCTCGGCCCTTCCGGCTGGCTGGTTTATTGCTGATAAATCT
GGAGCCGGTGAGCGTGGGTCTCGCGGTATCATTGCAGCACTGGGGCCAGATGGTAAGCCCTCCCGTATCG
TAGTTATCTACACGACGGGGAGTCAGGCAACTATGGATGAACGAAATAGACAGATCGCTGAGATAGGTGC
CTCACTGATTAAGCATTGGTAACTGTCAGACCAAGTTTACTCATATATACTTTAGATTGATTTAAAACTT
CATTTTTAATTTAAAAGGATCTAGGTGAAGATCCTTTTTGATAATCTCATGACCAAAATCCCTTAACGTG
AGTTTTCGTTCCACTGAGCGTCAGACCCCGTAGAAAAGATCAAAGGATCTTCTTGAGATCCTTTTTTTCT
GCGCGTAATCTGCTGCTTGCAAACAAAAAAACCACCGCTACCAGCGGTGGTTTGTTTGCCGGATCAAGAG
CTACCAACTCTTTTTCCGAAGGTAACTGGCTTCAGCAGAGCGCAGATACCAAATACTGTCCTTCTAGTGT
AGCCGTAGTTAGGCCACCACTTCAAGAACTCTGTAGCACCGCCTACATACCTCGCTCTGCTAATCCTGTT
ACCAGTGGCTGCTGCCAGTGGCGATAAGTCGTGTCTTACCGGGTTGGACTCAAGACGATAGTTACCGGAT
AAGGCGCAGCGGTCGGGCTGAACGGGGGGTTCGTGCACACAGCCCAGCTTGGAGCGAACGACCTACACCG
AACTGAGATACCTACAGCGTGAGCTATGAGAAAGCGCCACGCTTCCCGAAGGGAGAAAGGCGGACAGGTA
TCCGGTAAGCGGCAGGGTCGGAACAGGAGAGCGCACGAGGGAGCTTCCAGGGGGAAACGCCTGGTATCTT
TATAGTCCTGTCGGGTTTCGCCACCTCTGACTTGAGCGTCGATTTTTGTGATGCTCGTCAGGGGGGCGGA
GCCTATGGAAAAACGCCAGCAACGCGGCCTTTTTACGGTTCCTGGCCTTTTGCTGGCCTTTTGCTCACAT
GTTCTTTCCTGCGTTATCCCCTGATTCTGTGGATAACCGTATTACCGCCTTTGAGTGAGCTGATACCGCT
CGCCGCAGCCGAACGACCGAGCGCAGCGAGTCAGTGAGCGAGGAAGCGGAAGAGCGCCTGATGCGGTATT
TTCTCCTTACGCATCTGTGCGGTATTTCACACCGCATAGTAAAACGACGGCCAGTGAATTGTAATACGAC
TCACTATAGGGCGAATTGGAGCTTGGCGTAATCATGGTCAT
Features (pLannotate 1.2.2; 18 found; start..end, strand, type, name):
      4..21      -  CDS            minicistron (fragment): synthetic cistron containing a ribosome binding site (Shine-Dalgarno sequence), for enhancing the bacterial expression of a downstream cistron (Schoner, 1997) This first cistron should terminate 3 bp upstream of the ATG for the second cistron.
    212..452     +  promoter       U6 promoter: RNA polymerase III promoter for human U6 snRNA
    481..556     +  misc_RNA       gRNA scaffold: guide RNA scaffold for the Streptococcus pyogenes CRISPR/Cas9 system
    568..586     -  protein_bind   attB2 (fragment): mutant version of attB; recombination site for the Gateway® BP reaction BP Clonase™
    758..1137    +  enhancer       CMV enhancer: human cytomegalovirus immediate early enhancer
   1139..1414    +  promoter       chicken β-actin promoter: No description available
   1415..2420    +  intron         chimeric intron: chimera between introns from chicken β-actin and rabbit β-globin
   2524..6627    +  CDS            cas9: CAS9_STRP1 - Also known as csn1 From Streptococcus pyogenes serotype M1.
   6759..6807    +  polyA_signal   HSV TK poly(A) signal: herpes simplex virus thymidine kinase polyadenylation signal (Cole and Stacy, 1985)
   6898..6914    -  polyA_signal   bGH poly(A) signal (fragment): bovine growth hormone polyadenylation signal
   7009..7095    +  rep_origin     f1 ori (fragment) (sequence withheld): f1 bacteriophage origin of replication; arrow indicates direction of (+) strand synthesis
   7253..7271    -  promoter       T3 promoter: promoter for bacteriophage T3 RNA polymerase
   7412..7516    +  promoter       AmpR promoter: bla
   7517..8377    +  CDS            AmpR: β-lactamase; bla; confers resistance to ampicillin, carbenicillin, and related antibiotics
   8548..9136    +  rep_origin     ori: high-copy-number ColE1/pMB1/pBR322/pUC origin of replication
   9322..9373    -  misc_feature   bom (fragment): basis of mobility region from pBR322
   9374..9394    -  CDS            lacZα (fragment): LacZα fragment of β-galactosidase; lacZ fragment
   9397..9415    +  promoter       T7 promoter: promoter for bacteriophage T7 RNA polymerase
