[The description below was written by a language model from this plasmid's Addgene catalogue record and pLannotate feature annotations shown in this document.]
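Description:
AV15_pCAG.Cas9.gRNA.S1 is an all-in-one mammalian CRISPR expression plasmid of about 9.45 kb, built on a pBR322-type backbone. It is propagated in E. coli as a high-copy plasmid through a ColE1/pMB1-family origin and selected with ampicillin via the β-lactamase gene under its native promoter. The annotation also picks up short backbone remnants that have no evident role in the construct's function. These include fragments of an f1 origin, the pBR322 bom region, lacZα and an attB2 site, together with T3 and T7 phage promoters.

The plasmid carries two independent expression units in the same orientation. In the first, the human U6 RNA polymerase III promoter drives a single guide RNA made up of a 20-nt spacer targeting the human AAVS1 locus (the guide known as AAVS1-T2) fused to the Streptococcus pyogenes gRNA scaffold. The spacer was inserted through BveI sites that were destroyed during cloning. In the second unit, the CAG promoter directs strong, broadly active transcription of wild-type SpCas9 nuclease, which carries a C-terminal SV40 nuclear localisation signal. CAG here consists of the CMV immediate-early enhancer, the chicken β-actin promoter and a chimeric β-actin/β-globin intron. An HSV thymidine kinase polyadenylation signal is annotated downstream of the Cas9 coding sequence, followed by a small bGH poly(A) fragment. According to the record, the Cas9 insert derives from an earlier, widely used human-codon Cas9 expression plasmid.

Transfecting mammalian cells with this single plasmid supplies both components needed to make a double-strand break at AAVS1, a commonly used safe-harbour site. The associated work concerns genome editing with high-specificity Cas9 nickases, but the record does not state what role this nuclease construct played in it.
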