Addgene plasmid #199259: AV15_pCAG.Cas9.gRNA.S1
Purpose: Expression construct encoding SpCas9 nuclease and an AAVS1-targeting guide RNA
Depositing lab: Manuel Goncalves. Depositing organization: Leiden University Medical Center. Publication: Precise and broad scope genome editing based on high-specificity Cas9 nickases. Wang Q, Liu J, Janssen JM, Le Bouteiller M, Frock RL, Goncalves MAFV. Nucleic Acids Res. 2021 Jan 25;49(2):1173-1198. doi: 10.1093/nar/gkaa1236. PubMed 33398349.
Backbone
  Vector backbone: pBR322
  Backbone size w/o insert (bp): 3196
  Total vector size (bp): 9450
  Vector type: Mammalian Expression, CRISPR
Growth in bacteria
  Bacterial resistance: Ampicillin, 100 μg/mL
  Growth temperature: 37°C
  Growth strain: DH5alpha
  Copy number: High Copy
Gene/Insert 1
  Gene/Insert name: SpCas9 nuclease
  Species: Streptococcus pyogenes
  Insert size (bp): 4137
  Promoter: CAG promoter
  Tag / fusion protein: SV40 NLS (C terminal on insert)
  Cloning method: Unknown
  Sequencing primers: 5′ M13 rev; 3′ M13 fwd
Gene/Insert 2
  Gene/Insert name: AAVS1-targeting gRNA (alt name: AAVS1-T2)
  Species: Synthetic
  Insert size (bp): 20
  Promoter: RNA polymerase III promoter for human U6 snRNA
  Cloning method: Restriction Enzyme; 5′ cloning site BveI (destroyed during cloning); 3′ cloning site BveI (destroyed during cloning)
  Sequencing primers: 5′ M13 rev; 3′ M13 fwd
Resource information
  A portion of this plasmid was derived from a plasmid made by: The SpCas9 insert, derived from Addgene plasmid #41815, and gRNA AAVS1-T2 are described in: Mali et al. Science 2013 339:823-826.
Terms and licenses: Academic/Nonprofit Terms; Industry Terms: Not Available to Industry
Depositor comments: The SpCas9 insert was and placed in a CAG-based expression construct together with an AAVS1-targeting gRNA.
How to cite: AV15_pCAG.Cas9.gRNA.S1 was a gift from Manuel Goncalves (Addgene plasmid # 199259 ; http://n2t.net/addgene:199259 ; RRID:Addgene_199259)
